Addgene plasmid #171779: pET28-sfGFP-DogTag Loop A
Purpose: Expresses in bacterial cytoplasm superfolder GFP with DogTag and flanking linkers between Val22 and Asn23
Depositing lab: Mark Howarth. Depositing organization: University of Oxford. Publication: DogCatcher allows loop-friendly protein-protein ligation. Keeble AH, Yadav VK, Ferla MP, Bauer CC, Chuntharpursat-Bon E, Huang J, Bon RS, Howarth M. Cell Chem Biol. 2021 Jul 28. pii: S2451-9456(21)00315-9. doi: 10.1016/j.chembiol.2021.07.005. PubMed 34324879.
Backbone
  Vector backbone: pET28a
  Backbone size w/o insert (bp): 5369
  Total vector size (bp): 6224
  Vector type: Bacterial Expression
Growth in bacteria
  Bacterial resistance: Kanamycin, 50 μg/mL
  Growth temperature: 37°C
  Growth strain: DH5alpha
  Copy number: High Copy
Gene/Insert
  Gene/Insert name: sfGFP-DogTag Loop A
  Species: Synthetic
  Insert size (bp): 855
  Mutation: DogTag and linkers inserted between residues Val22 and Asn23
  Promoter: T7
  Tag / fusion protein: His6 (C terminal on backbone)
  Cloning method: Gibson Cloning
  Sequencing primers: 5′ T7F; 3′ T7R
Terms and licenses: Academic/Nonprofit Terms; Industry Terms: Not Available to Industry
How to cite: pET28-sfGFP-DogTag Loop A was a gift from Mark Howarth (Addgene plasmid # 171779 ; http://n2t.net/addgene:171779 ; RRID:Addgene_171779)
