[The description below was written by a language model from this plasmid's Addgene catalogue record and pLannotate feature annotations shown in this document.]
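Description:
pET28-sfGFP-DogTag Loop A is a bacterial expression plasmid built on the pET28a backbone for cytoplasmic production in E. coli of a superfolder GFP variant carrying an internal DogTag peptide. The synthetic insert, assembled by Gibson cloning, places DogTag with flanking linkers into a surface loop of sfGFP between Val22 and Asn23, and the open reading frame ends in a backbone-derived C-terminal His6 tag for affinity purification. Expression follows the standard pET arrangement: a T7 promoter followed by a lac operator and the T7 gene 10 ribosome binding site upstream of the coding sequence, with a T7 terminator downstream. The plasmid also carries lacI under its own promoter, so transcription stays repressed until IPTG is added in a host that supplies T7 RNA polymerase.

The plasmid is selected with kanamycin through the aph(3')-Ia gene. It replicates from a ColE1/pBR322-type origin accompanied by the bom and rop elements, and an f1 origin is also present. The automated annotation labels the GFP reading frame as oxGFP, which reflects its closest database match rather than the deposited design. The short TcR, SET1 and AmpR promoter fragments it reports are likely backbone remnants or partial matches with no functional role. The sequenced record is 6,072 nt, somewhat shorter than the catalogue total of 6,224 bp.

DogTag is the peptide partner of the DogCatcher protein, a pair that ligates through spontaneous covalent bond formation. According to the associated publication title, the system was developed for loop-friendly protein-protein ligation. This construct therefore serves as a fluorescent model substrate for testing DogTag reactivity when it is inserted in an internal loop rather than at a protein terminus.
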