Features (pLannotate 1.2.2; 19 found; start..end, strand, type, name):
    438..729     -  CDS            TcR (fragment): tetracycline efflux protein; tet; confers resistance to tetracycline
    744..765     -  protein_bind   CAP binding site: CAP binding activates transcription in the presence of cAMP. E. coli catabolite activator protein
    778..1860    -  CDS            lacI: lac repressor; lacI; The lac repressor binds to the lac operator to inhibit transcription in E. coli. This inhibition can be relieved by adding lactose or isopropyl-β-D-thiogalactopyranoside (IPTG).
   1861..1938    -  promoter       lacI promoter: lacI
   1946..2225    -  CDS            TcR (fragment): tetracycline efflux protein; tet; confers resistance to tetracycline
   2247..2265    +  promoter       T7 promoter: promoter for bacteriophage T7 RNA polymerase
   2266..2290    +  protein_bind   lac operator: The lac repressor binds to the lac operator to inhibit transcription in E. coli. This inhibition can be relieved by adding lactose or isopropyl-β-D-thiogalactopyranoside (IPTG). lac repressor encoded by lacI
   2305..2327    +  RBS            RBS: efficient ribosome binding site from bacteriophage T7 gene 10 (Olins and Rangwala, 1989)
   2341..3147    +  CDS            oxGFP: oxGFP is a basic (constitutively fluorescent) green fluorescent protein published in 2015, derived from Aequorea victoria.
   3166..3183    +  CDS            6xHis: 6xHis affinity tag
   3210..3259    +  CDS            SET1 (fragment): solubility-enhancement tag derived from T7 phage gene 10B
   3267..3314    +  terminator     T7 terminator: transcription terminator for bacteriophage T7 RNA polymerase
   3351..3779    +  rep_origin     f1 ori (sequence partly withheld): f1 bacteriophage origin of replication; arrow indicates direction of (+) strand synthesis
   3832..3889    +  promoter       AmpR promoter (fragment): bla
   3898..4713    -  CDS            KanR: aminoglycoside phosphotransferase; aph(3')-Ia; confers resistance to kanamycin in bacteria or G418 (Geneticin®) in eukaryotes
   4835..5423    +  rep_origin     ori: high-copy-number ColE1/pMB1/pBR322/pUC origin of replication
   5609..5748    -  misc_feature   bom: basis of mobility region from pBR322
   5850..6041    -  CDS            rop: Rop protein, which maintains plasmids at low copy number; rop
   6058..366     +  CDS            YPB1_ECOLX (across the origin): Protein predicted: Swiss-Prot protein existence level 4. From Escherichia coli.
>Addgene plasmid #171779 | pET28-sfGFP-DogTag Loop A | addgene full sequence | sequence record 338549 | Addgene NGS Result
ATGGGGGTAATGATACCGATGAAACGAGAGAGGATGCTCACGATACGGGTTACTGATGATGAACATGCCC
GGTTACTGGAACGTTGTGAGGGTAAACAACTGGCGGTATGGATGCGGCGGGACCAGAGAAAAATCACTCA
GGGTCAATGCCAGCGCTTCGTTAATACAGATGTAGGTGTTCCACAGGGTAGCCAGCAGCATCCTGCGATG
CAGATCCGGAACATAATGGTGCAGGGCGCTGACTTCCGCGTTTCCAGACTTTACGAAACACGGAAACCGA
AGACCATTCATGTTGTTGCTCAGGTCGCAGACGTTTTGCAGCAGCAGTCGCTTCACGTTCGCTCGCGTAT
CGGTGATTCATTCTGCTAACCAGTAAGGCAACCCCGCCAGCCTAGCCGGGTCCTCAACGACAGGAGCACG
ATCATGCGCACCCGTGGGGCCGCCATGCCGGCGATAATGGCCTGCTTCTCGCCGAAACGTTTGGTGGCGG
GACCAGTGACGAAGGCTTGAGCGAGGGCGTGCAAGATTCCGAATACCGCAAGCGACAGGCCGATCATCGT
CGCGCTCCAGCGAAAGCGGTCCTCGCCGAAAATGACCCAGAGCGCTGCCGGCACCTGTCCTACGAGTTGC
ATGATAAAGAAGACAGTCATAAGTGCGGCGACGATAGTCATGCCCCGCGCCCACCGGAAGGAGCTGACTG
GGTTGAAGGCTCTCAAGGGCATCGGTCGAGATCCCGGTGCCTAATGAGTGAGCTAACTTACATTAATTGC
GTTGCGCTCACTGCCCGCTTTCCAGTCGGGAAACCTGTCGTGCCAGCTGCATTAATGAATCGGCCAACGC
GCGGGGAGAGGCGGTTTGCGTATTGGGCGCCAGGGTGGTTTTTCTTTTCACCAGTGAGACGGGCAACAGC
TGATTGCCCTTCACCGCCTGGCCCTGAGAGAGTTGCAGCAAGCGGTCCACGCTGGTTTGCCCCAGCAGGC
GAAAATCCTGTTTGATGGTGGTTAACGGCGGGATATAACATGAGCTGTCTTCGGTATCGTCGTATCCCAC
TACCGAGATATCCGCACCAACGCGCAGCCCGGACTCGGTAATGGCGCGCATTGCGCCCAGCGCCATCTGA
TCGTTGGCAACCAGCATCGCAGTGGGAACGATGCCCTCATTCAGCATTTGCATGGTTTGTTGAAAACCGG
ACATGGCACTCCAGTCGCCTTCCCGTTCCGCTATCGGCTGAATTTGATTGCGAGTGAGATATTTATGCCA
GCCAGCCAGACGCAGACGCGCCGAGACAGAACTTAATGGGCCCGCTAACAGCGCGATTTGCTGGTGACCC
AATGCGACCAGATGCTCCACGCCCAGTCGCGTACCGTCTTCATGGGAGAAAATAATACTGTTGATGGGTG
TCTGGTCAGAGACATCAAGAAATAACGCCGGAACATTAGTGCAGGCAGCTTCCACAGCAATGGCATCCTG
GTCATCCAGCGGATAGTTAATGATCAGCCCACTGACGCGTTGCGCGAGAAGATTGTGCACCGCCGCTTTA
CAGGCTTCGACGCCGCTTCGTTCTACCATCGACACCACCACGCTGGCACCCAGTTGATCGGCGCGAGATT
TAATCGCCGCGACAATTTGCGACGGCGCGTGCAGGGCCAGACTGGAGGTGGCAACGCCAATCAGCAACGA
CTGTTTGCCCGCCAGTTGTTGTGCCACGCGGTTGGGAATGTAATTCAGCTCCGCCATCGCCGCTTCCACT
TTTTCCCGCGTTTTCGCAGAAACGTGGCTGGCCTGGTTCACCACGCGGGAAACGGTCTGATAAGAGACAC
CGGCATACTCTGCGACATCGTATAACGTTACTGGTTTCACATTCACCACCCTGAATTGACTCTCTTCCGG
GCGCTATCATGCCATACCGCGAAAGGTTTTGCGCCATTCGATGGTGTCCGGGATCTCGACGCTCTCCCTT
ATGCGACTCCTGCATTAGGAAGCAGCCCAGTAGTAGGTTGAGGCCGTTGAGCACCGCCGCCGCAAGGAAT
GGTGCATGCAAGGAGATGGCGCCCAACAGTCCCCCGGCCACGGGGCCTGCCACCATACCCACGCCGAAAC
AAGCGCTCATGAGCCCGAAGTGGCGAGCCCGATCTTCCCCATCGGTGATGTCGGCGATATAGGCGCCAGC
AACCGCACCTGTGGCGCCGGTGATGCCGGCCACGATGCGTCCGGCGTAGAGGATCGAGATCTCGATCCCG
CGAAATTAATACGACTCACTATAGGGGAATTGTGAGCGGATAACAATTCCCCTCTAGAAATAATTTTGTT
TAACTTTAAGAAGGAGATATACATATGCGTAAAGGCGAAGAGCTGTTCACTGGTGTCGTCCCTATTCTGG
TGGAACTGGATGGTGATGTCGGAGGAGGTGGCTCTGATATTCCGGCTACATACGAATTCACCGATGGTAA
ACATTATATCACCAATGAACCGATACCGCCGAAAGGCGGGGGTGGCTCGAACGGTCATAAGTTTTCCGTG
CGTGGCGAGGGTGAAGGTGACGCAACTAATGGTAAACTGACGCTGAAGTTCATCTGTACTACTGGTAAAC
TGCCGGTACCTTGGCCGACTCTGGTAACGACGCTGACTTATGGTGTTCAGTGCTTTGCTCGTTATCCGGA
CCATATGAAGCAGCATGACTTCTTCAAGTCCGCCATGCCGGAAGGCTATGTGCAGGAACGCACGATTTCC
TTTAAGGATGACGGCACGTACAAAACGCGTGCGGAAGTGAAATTTGAAGGCGATACCCTGGTAAACCGCA
TTGAGCTGAAAGGCATTGACTTTAAAGAAGACGGCAATATCCTGGGCCATAAGCTGGAATACAATTTTAA
CAGCCACAATGTTTACATCACCGCCGATAAACAAAAAAATGGCATTAAAGCGAATTTTAAAATTCGCCAC
AACGTGGAGGATGGCAGCGTGCAGCTGGCTGATCACTACCAGCAAAACACTCCAATCGGTGATGGTCCTG
TTCTGCTGCCAGACAATCACTATCTGAGCACGCAAAGCGTTCTGTCTAAAGATCCGAACGAGAAACGCGA
TCATATGGTTCTGCTGGAGTTCGTAACCGCAGCGGGCATCACGCATGGTATGGATGAACTGTACAAAGGC
TCCGGCTCCGGCTCCCACCATCACCATCACCATTGATAAGCTAGCACCACTGAGATCCGGCTGCTAACAA
AGCCCGAAAGGAAGCTGAGTTGGCTGCTGCCACCGCTGAGCAATAACTAGCATAACCCCTTGGGGCCTCT
AAACGGGTCTTGAGGGGTTTTTTGCTGAAAGGAGGAACTATATCCGGATTGGCGAATGGG
[124 nt withheld, positions 3351-3474]
C
[91 nt withheld, positions 3476-3566]
A
[49 nt withheld, positions 3568-3616]
CCTTTGACGTTGGAGTCCACGTTCTTT
[37 nt withheld, positions 3644-3680]
ACCCTATCTCGGTCTATTCTTTTGATTTATAAGGGATTTTGCCGATTTCGGCCTATTGGTTAAAAAATGA
GCTGATTTAACAAAAATTTAACGCGAATTTTAACAAAATATTAACGCTTACAATTTAGGTGGCACTTTTC
GGGGAAATGTGCGCGGAACCCCTATTTGTTTATTTTTCTAAATACATTCAAATATGTATCCGCTCATGAA
TTAATTCTTAGAAAAACTCATCGAGCATCAAATGAAACTGCAATTTATTCATATCAGGATTATCAATACC
ATATTTTTGAAAAAGCCGTTTCTGTAATGAAGGAGAAAACTCACCGAGGCAGTTCCATAGGATGGCAAGA
TCCTGGTATCGGTCTGCGATTCCGACTCGTCCAACATCAATACAACCTATTAATTTCCCCTCGTCAAAAA
TAAGGTTATCAAGTGAGAAATCACCATGAGTGACGACTGAATCCGGTGAGAATGGCAAAAGTTTATGCAT
TTCTTTCCAGACTTGTTCAACAGGCCAGCCATTACGCTCGTCATCAAAATCACTCGCATCAACCAAACCG
TTATTCATTCGTGATTGCGCCTGAGCGAGACGAAATACGCGATCGCTGTTAAAAGGACAATTACAAACAG
GAATCGAATGCAACCGGCGCAGGAACACTGCCAGCGCATCAACAATATTTTCACCTGAATCAGGATATTC
TTCTAATACCTGGAATGCTGTTTTCCCGGGGATCGCAGTGGTGAGTAACCATGCATCATCAGGAGTACGG
ATAAAATGCTTGATGGTCGGAAGAGGCATAAATTCCGTCAGCCAGTTTAGTCTGACCATCTCATCTGTAA
CATCATTGGCAACGCTACCTTTGCCATGTTTCAGAAACAACTCTGGCGCATCGGGCTTCCCATACAATCG
ATAGATTGTCGCACCTGATTGCCCGACATTATCGCGAGCCCATTTATACCCATATAAATCAGCATCCATG
TTGGAATTTAATCGCGGCCTAGAGCAAGACGTTTCCCGTTGAATATGGCTCATAACACCCCTTGTATTAC
TGTTTATGTAAGCAGACAGTTTTATTGTTCATGACCAAAATCCCTTAACGTGAGTTTTCGTTCCACTGAG
CGTCAGACCCCGTAGAAAAGATCAAAGGATCTTCTTGAGATCCTTTTTTTCTGCGCGTAATCTGCTGCTT
GCAAACAAAAAAACCACCGCTACCAGCGGTGGTTTGTTTGCCGGATCAAGAGCTACCAACTCTTTTTCCG
AAGGTAACTGGCTTCAGCAGAGCGCAGATACCAAATACTGTCCTTCTAGTGTAGCCGTAGTTAGGCCACC
ACTTCAAGAACTCTGTAGCACCGCCTACATACCTCGCTCTGCTAATCCTGTTACCAGTGGCTGCTGCCAG
TGGCGATAAGTCGTGTCTTACCGGGTTGGACTCAAGACGATAGTTACCGGATAAGGCGCAGCGGTCGGGC
TGAACGGGGGGTTCGTGCACACAGCCCAGCTTGGAGCGAACGACCTACACCGAACTGAGATACCTACAGC
GTGAGCTATGAGAAAGCGCCACGCTTCCCGAAGGGAGAAAGGCGGACAGGTATCCGGTAAGCGGCAGGGT
CGGAACAGGAGAGCGCACGAGGGAGCTTCCAGGGGGAAACGCCTGGTATCTTTATAGTCCTGTCGGGTTT
CGCCACCTCTGACTTGAGCGTCGATTTTTGTGATGCTCGTCAGGGGGGCGGAGCCTATGGAAAAACGCCA
GCAACGCGGCCTTTTTACGGTTCCTGGCCTTTTGCTGGCCTTTTGCTCACATGTTCTTTCCTGCGTTATC
CCCTGATTCTGTGGATAACCGTATTACCGCCTTTGAGTGAGCTGATACCGCTCGCCGCAGCCGAACGACC
GAGCGCAGCGAGTCAGTGAGCGAGGAAGCGGAAGAGCGCCTGATGCGGTATTTTCTCCTTACGCATCTGT
GCGGTATTTCACACCGCAATGGTGCACTCTCAGTACAATCTGCTCTGATGCCGCATAGTTAAGCCAGTAT
ACACTCCGCTATCGCTACGTGACTGGGTCATGGCTGCGCCCCGACACCCGCCAACACCCGCTGACGCGCC
CTGACGGGCTTGTCTGCTCCCGGCATCCGCTTACAGACAAGCTGTGACCGTCTCCGGGAGCTGCATGTGT
CAGAGGTTTTCACCGTCATCACCGAAACGCGCGAGGCAGCTGCGGTAAAGCTCATCAGCGTGGTCGTGAA
GCGATTCACAGATGTCTGCCTGTTCATCCGCGTCCAGCTCGTTGAGTTTCTCCAGAAGCGTTAATGTCTG
GCTTCTGATAAAGCGGGCCATGTTAAGGGCGGTTTTTTCCTGTTTGGTCACTGATGCCTCCGTGTAAGGG
GGATTTCTGTTC
