>Addgene plasmid #171779 | pET28-sfGFP-DogTag Loop A | depositor partial sequence | sequence record 333193 | sfGFP-DogTag Loop A gene
ATGCGTAAAGGCGAAGAGCTGTTCACTGGTGTCGTCCCTATTCTGGTGGAACTGGATGGTGATGTCGGAG
GAGGTGGCTCTGATATTCCGGCTACATACGAATTCACCGATGGTAAACATTATATCACCAATGAACCGAT
ACCGCCGAAAGGCGGGGGTGGCTCGAACGGTCATAAGTTTTCCGTGCGTGGCGAGGGTGAAGGTGACGCA
ACTAATGGTAAACTGACGCTGAAGTTCATCTGTACTACTGGTAAACTGCCGGTACCTTGGCCGACTCTGG
TAACGACGCTGACTTATGGTGTTCAGTGCTTTGCTCGTTATCCGGACCATATGAAGCAGCATGACTTCTT
CAAGTCCGCCATGCCGGAAGGCTATGTGCAGGAACGCACGATTTCCTTTAAGGATGACGGCACGTACAAA
ACGCGTGCGGAAGTGAAATTTGAAGGCGATACCCTGGTAAACCGCATTGAGCTGAAAGGCATTGACTTTA
AAGAAGACGGCAATATCCTGGGCCATAAGCTGGAATACAATTTTAACAGCCACAATGTTTACATCACCGC
CGATAAACAAAAAAATGGCATTAAAGCGAATTTTAAAATTCGCCACAACGTGGAGGATGGCAGCGTGCAG
CTGGCTGATCACTACCAGCAAAACACTCCAATCGGTGATGGTCCTGTTCTGCTGCCAGACAATCACTATC
TGAGCACGCAAAGCGTTCTGTCTAAAGATCCGAACGAGAAACGCGATCATATGGTTCTGCTGGAGTTCGT
AACCGCAGCGGGCATCACGCATGGTATGGATGAACTGTACAAAGGCTCCGGCTCCGGCTCCCACCATCAC
CATCACCATTGATAA
